Addgene plasmid #116324: pHAGE-ERBB2-A440T
Purpose: Lentiviral expression of ERBB2 A440T
Depositing lab: Gordon Mills & Kenneth Scott. Publication: Systematic Functional Annotation of Somatic Mutations in Cancer. Ng PK, Li J, Jeong KJ, Shao S, Chen H, Tsang YH, Sengupta S, Wang Z, Bhavana VH, Tran R, Soewito S, Minussi DC, Moreno D, Kong K, Dogruluk T, Lu H, Gao J, Tokheim C, Zhou DC, Johnson AM, Zeng J, Ip CKM, Ju Z, Wester M, Yu S, Li Y, Vellano CP, Schultz N, Karchin R, Ding L, Lu Y, Cheung LWT, Chen K, Shaw KR, Meric-Bernstam F, Scott KL, Yi S, Sahni N, Liang H, Mills GB. Cancer Cell. 2018 Mar 12;33(3):450-462.e10. doi: 10.1016/j.ccell.2018.01.021. PubMed 29533785.
Backbone
  Vector backbone: pHAGE
  Vector type: Lentiviral
Growth in bacteria
  Bacterial resistance: Ampicillin, 100 μg/mL
  Growth temperature: 37°C
  Growth strain: Stbl3
  Copy number: High Copy
Gene/Insert
  Gene/Insert name: ERBB2
  Species: H. sapiens (human)
  Mutation: A440T
  Entrez Gene: ERBB2 (a.k.a. CD340, HER-2, HER-2/neu, HER2, MLN 19, MLN-19, NEU, NGL, TKR1, VSCN2, c-ERB-2, c-ERB2, p185(erbB2))
  Cloning method: Gateway Cloning
Terms and licenses: Academic/Nonprofit Terms; Industry Terms: Not Available to Industry
How to cite: pHAGE-ERBB2-A440T was a gift from Gordon Mills & Kenneth Scott (Addgene plasmid # 116324)
