[The description below was written by a language model from this plasmid's Addgene catalogue record and pLannotate feature annotations shown in this document.]
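Description:
pHAGE-ERBB2-A440T is an HIV-1-derived lentiviral expression plasmid of about 12.3 kb, built on the pHAGE backbone to deliver a point-mutant form of human ERBB2 (HER2/neu), a receptor tyrosine kinase, into mammalian cells. In bacteria it is maintained through a high-copy ColE1/pUC-type origin and selected with ampicillin via the β-lactamase gene. Remnants of lac regulatory sequences and SV40 origin and poly(A) fragments also lie in the plasmid backbone.

The transfer cassette is bounded by a truncated 5' LTR and a ΔU3 self-inactivating 3' LTR, which leaves the integrated provirus without LTR promoter activity. Between them are the Ψ packaging signal with a gag fragment, the Rev response element for Rev-dependent nuclear export of the genomic RNA, and the cPPT/CTS, which aids transduction. Expression is driven by the constitutive human EF-1α promoter. The ERBB2 open reading frame carrying the A440T substitution was introduced by Gateway recombination and is flanked by attB1 and attB2 sites. Downstream are short T3 and T7 promoter sequences, an attB4 fragment and a V5 epitope tag; the record does not indicate whether the V5 tag is fused in frame to ERBB2, and the intervening elements make this uncertain. An EMCV IRES then allows puromycin N-acetyltransferase to be translated from the same transcript, so transduced cells can be selected with puromycin, and a WPRE enhances transcript expression.

The construct belongs to a collection made for systematic functional annotation of somatic cancer mutations. It is suited to producing lentivirus for stable expression of this ERBB2 variant in order to assess its functional effects.
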