Features (pLannotate 1.2.2; 30 found; start..end, strand, type, name):
    377..634     +  LTR            5' LTR (truncated): truncated 5' long terminal repeat (LTR) from HIV-1
    681..806     +  misc_feature   HIV-1 Ψ: packaging signal of human immunodeficiency virus type 1
    790..1128    +  CDS            HIV-1 gag (fragment): gag protein from human immunodeficiency virus 1; gag
   1303..1536    +  misc_feature   RRE: The Rev response element (RRE) of HIV-1 allows for Rev-dependent mRNA export from the nucleus to the cytoplasm.
   1913..2013    +  CDS            Rev (fragment): human immunodeficiency virus 1 (HIV-1) Rev protein; rev; enhances nuclear export of unspliced and incompletely spliced viral mRNAs
   2058..2175    +  misc_feature   cPPT/CTS: central polypurine tract and central termination sequence of HIV-1
   2223..3401    +  promoter       EF-1α promoter: strong constitutive promoter for human elongation factor EF-1α
   3422..3442    +  protein_bind   attB1: mutant version of attB; core recombination site for the Gateway® BP reaction BP Clonase™
   3448..7212    +  CDS            ERBB2: ERBB2_HUMAN - Also known as HER2, MLN19, NEU, NGL. Experimental evidence at protein level: Swiss-Prot protein existence level 1. In the nucleus is involved in transcriptional regulation. Associates with the 5'-TCAAATTC-3' sequence in the PTGS2/COX-2 promoter and activates its transcription. Implicated in transcriptional activation of CDKN1A; the function involves STAT3 and SRC. Involved in the transcription of rRNA genes by RNA Pol I and enhances protein synthesis and cell growth. From Homo sapiens (Human).
   7217..7241    -  protein_bind   attB2: mutant version of attB; recombination site for the Gateway® BP reaction BP Clonase™
   7249..7267    +  promoter       T3 promoter: promoter for bacteriophage T3 RNA polymerase
   7293..7311    -  promoter       T7 promoter: promoter for bacteriophage T7 RNA polymerase
   7317..7335    -  protein_bind   attB4 (fragment): mutant version of attB; core recombination site for the Gateway® BP reaction BP Clonase™
   7391..7432    +  CDS            V5 tag: epitope tag from simian virus 5
   7558..8020    +  misc_feature   IRES: internal ribosome entry site (IRES) of the encephalomyocarditis virus (EMCV)
   8034..8631    +  CDS            PuroR (fragment): puromycin N-acetyltransferase; pac from Streptomyces; confers resistance to puromycin
   8647..9235    +  misc_feature   WPRE: woodchuck hepatitis virus posttranscriptional regulatory element
   9243..9308    +  CDS            nef (fragment): NEF_HV1Z2 - Experimental evidence at protein level: Swiss-Prot protein existence level 1. Extracellular Nef protein targets CD4(+) T-lymphocytes for apoptosis by interacting with CXCR4 surface receptors. From Human immunodeficiency virus type 1 group M subtype D (isolate Z2/CDC-Z34) (HIV-1).
   9310..9543    +  LTR            3' LTR (ΔU3): self-inactivating 3' long terminal repeat (LTR) from HIV-1
   9748..9852    +  promoter       AmpR promoter: bla
   9853..10713   +  CDS            AmpR: β-lactamase; bla; confers resistance to ampicillin, carbenicillin, and related antibiotics
  10884..11472   +  rep_origin     ori: high-copy-number ColE1/pMB1/pBR322/pUC origin of replication
  11655..11709   +  CDS            lacI (fragment): lac repressor; lacI; The lac repressor binds to the lac operator to inhibit transcription in E. coli. This inhibition can be relieved by adding lactose or isopropyl-β-D-thiogalactopyranoside (IPTG).
  11715..11808   +  rep_origin     SV40 ori (fragment): SV40 origin of replication
  11833..11870   +  CDS            lacI (fragment): lac repressor; lacI; The lac repressor binds to the lac operator to inhibit transcription in E. coli. This inhibition can be relieved by adding lactose or isopropyl-β-D-thiogalactopyranoside (IPTG).
  11883..11904   +  protein_bind   CAP binding site: CAP binding activates transcription in the presence of cAMP. E. coli catabolite activator protein
  11919..11949   +  promoter       lac promoter: promoter for the E. coli lac operon
  11953..11975   +  protein_bind   lac operator (fragment): The lac repressor binds to the lac operator to inhibit transcription in E. coli. This inhibition can be relieved by adding lactose or isopropyl-β-D-thiogalactopyranoside (IPTG). lac repressor encoded by lacI
  12007..12090   +  polyA_signal   SV40 poly(A) signal (fragment): SV40 polyadenylation signal
  12257..329     +  CDS            nef (fragment) (across the origin): NEF_HV1BR - Experimental evidence at protein level: Swiss-Prot protein existence level 1. Extracellular Nef protein targets CD4(+) T-lymphocytes for apoptosis by interacting with CXCR4 surface receptors (PubMed:14990729). From Human immunodeficiency virus type 1 group M subtype B (isolate BRU/LAI) (HIV-1).
>Addgene plasmid #116324 | pHAGE-ERBB2-A440T | addgene full sequence | sequence record 250542 | Addgene NGS Result
TGGAAGGGCTAATTCACTCCCAAAGAAGACAAGATATCCTTGATCTGTGGATCTACCACACACAAGGCTA
CTTCCCTGATTAGCAGAACTACACACCAGGGCCAGGGGTCAGATATCCACTGACCTTTGGATGGTGCTAC
AAGCTAGTACCAGTTGAGCCAGATAAGGTAGAAGAGGCCAATAAAGGAGAGAACACCAGCTTGTTACACC
CTGTGAGCCTGCATGGGATGGATGACCCGGAGAGAGAAGTGTTAGAGTGGAGGTTTGACAGCCGCCTAGC
ATTTCATCACGTGGCCCGAGAGCTGCATCCGGAGTACTTCAAGAACTGCTGATATCGAGCTTGCTACAAG
GGACTTTCCGCTGGGGACTTTCCAGGGAGGCGTGGCCTGGGCGGGACTGGGGAGTGGCGAGCCCTCAGAT
CCTGCATATAAGCAGCTGCTTTTTGCCTGTACTGGGTCTCTCTGGTTAGACCAGATCTGAGCCTGGGAGC
TCTCTGGCTAACTAGGGAACCCACTGCTTAAGCCTCAATAAAGCTTGCCTTGAGTGCTTCAAGTAGTGTG
TGCCCGTCTGTTGTGTGACTCTGGTAACTAGAGATCCCTCAGACCCTTTTAGTCAGTGTGGAAAATCTCT
AGCAGTGGCGCCCGAACAGGGACTTGAAAGCGAAAGGGAAACCAGAGGAGCTCTCTCGACGCAGGACTCG
GCTTGCTGAAGCGCGCACGGCAAGAGGCGAGGGGCGGCGACTGGTGAGTACGCCAAAAATTTTGACTAGC
GGAGGCTAGAAGGAGAGAGATGGGTGCGAGAGCGTCAGTATTAAGCGGGGGAGAATTAGATCGCGATGGG
AAAAAATTCGGTTAAGGCCAGGGGGAAAGAAAAAATATAAATTAAAACATATAGTATGGGCAAGCAGGGA
GCTAGAACGATTCGCAGTTAATCCTGGCCTGTTAGAAACATCAGAAGGCTGTAGACAAATACTGGGACAG
CTACAACCATCCCTTCAGACAGGATCAGAAGAACTTAGATCATTATATAATACAGTAGCAACCCTCTATT
GTGTGCATCAAAGGATAGAGATAAAAGACACCAAGGAAGCTTTAGACAAGATAGAGGAAGAGCAAAACAA
AAGTAAGACCACCGCACAGCAAGCGGCCGGCCGCTGATCTTCAGACCTGGAGGAGGAGATATGAGGGACA
ATTGGAGAAGTGAATTATATAAATATAAAGTAGTAAAAATTGAACCATTAGGAGTAGCACCCACCAAGGC
AAAGAGAAGAGTGGTGCAGAGAGAAAAAAGAGCAGTGGGAATAGGAGCTTTGTTCCTTGGGTTCTTGGGA
GCAGCAGGAAGCACTATGGGCGCAGCGTCAATGACGCTGACGGTACAGGCCAGACAATTATTGTCTGGTA
TAGTGCAGCAGCAGAACAATTTGCTGAGGGCTATTGAGGCGCAACAGCATCTGTTGCAACTCACAGTCTG
GGGCATCAAGCAGCTCCAGGCAAGAATCCTGGCTGTGGAAAGATACCTAAAGGATCAACAGCTCCTGGGG
ATTTGGGGTTGCTCTGGAAAACTCATTTGCACCACTGCTGTGCCTTGGAATGCTAGTTGGAGTAATAAAT
CTCTGGAACAGATTTGGAATCACACGACCTGGATGGAGTGGGACAGAGAAATTAACAATTACACAAGCTT
AATACACTCCTTAATTGAAGAATCGCAAAACCAGCAAGAAAAGAATGAACAAGAATTATTGGAATTAGAT
AAATGGGCAAGTTTGTGGAATTGGTTTAACATAACAAATTGGCTGTGGTATATAAAATTATTCATAATGA
TAGTAGGAGGCTTGGTAGGTTTAAGAATAGTTTTTGCTGTACTTTCTATAGTGAATAGAGTTAGGCAGGG
ATATTCACCATTATCGTTTCAGACCCACCTCCCAACCCCGAGGGGACCCGACAGGCCCGAAGGAATAGAA
GAAGAAGGTGGAGAGAGAGACAGAGACAGATCCATTCGATTAGTGAACGGATCTCGACGGTATCGCCGAA
TTCACAAATGGCAGTATTCATCCACAATTTTAAAAGAAAAGGGGGGATTGGGGGGTACAGTGCAGGGGAA
AGAATAGTAGACATAATAGCAACAGACATACAAACTAAAGAATTACAAAAACAAATTACAAAAATTCAAA
ATTTTCGGGTTTATTACAGGGACAGCAGAGATCCAGTTTGGACTAGTCGTGAGGCTCCGGTGCCCGTCAG
TGGGCAGAGCGCACATCGCCCACAGTCCCCGAGAAGTTGGGGGGAGGGGTCGGCAATTGAACCGGTGCCT
AGAGAAGGTGGCGCGGGGTAAACTGGGAAAGTGATGTCGTGTACTGGCTCCGCCTTTTTCCCGAGGGTGG
GGGAGAACCGTATATAAGTGCAGTAGTCGCCGTGAACGTTCTTTTTCGCAACGGGTTTGCCGCCAGAACA
CAGGTAAGTGCCGTGTGTGGTTCCCGCGGGCCTGGCCTCTTTACGGGTTATGGCCCTTGCGTGCCTTGAA
TTACTTCCACCTGGCTGCAGTACGTGATTCTTGATCCCGAGCTTCGGGTTGGAAGTGGGTGGGAGAGTTC
GAGGCCTTGCGCTTAAGGAGCCCCTTCGCCTCGTGCTTGAGTTGAGGCCTGGCCTGGGCGCTGGGGCCGC
CGCGTGCGAATCTGGTGGCACCTTCGCGCCTGTCTCGCTGCTTTCGATAAGTCTCTAGCCATTTAAAATT
TTTGATGACCTGCTGCGACGCTTTTTTTCTGGCAAGATAGTCTTGTAAATGCGGGCCAAGATCTGCACAC
TGGTATTTCGGTTTTTGGGGCCGCGGGCGGCGACGGGGCCCGTGCGTCCCAGCGCACATGTTCGGCGAGG
CGGGGCCTGCGAGCGCGGCCACCGAGAATCGGACGGGGGTAGTCTCAAGCTGGCCGGCCTGCTCTGGTGC
CTGGCCTCGCGCCGCCGTGTATCGCCCCGCCCTGGGCGGCAAGGCTGGCCCGGTCGGCACCAGTTGCGTG
AGCGGAAAGATGGCCGCTTCCCGGCCCTGCTGCAGGGAGCTCAAAATGGAGGACGCGGCGCTCGGGAGAG
CGGGCGGGTGAGTCACCCACACAAAGGAAAAGGGCCTTTCCGTCCTCAGCCGTCGCTTCATGTGACTCCA
CGGAGTACCGGGCGCCGTCCAGGCACCTCGATTAGTTCTCGAGCTTTTGGAGTACGTCGTCTTTAGGTTG
GGGGGAGGGGTTTTATGCGATGGAGTTTCCCCACACTGAGTGGGTGGAGACTGAAGTTAGGCCAGCTTGG
CACTTGATGTAATTCTCCTTGGAATTTGCCCTTTTTGAGTTTGGATCTTGGTTCATTCTCAAGCCTCAGA
CAGTGGTTCAAAGTTTTTTTCTTCCATTTCAGGTGTCGTGAAGCGGCCCTGCAGATATCAACAAGTTTGT
ACAAAAAAGCAGGCACCATGGAGCTGGCGGCCTTGTGCCGCTGGGGGCTCCTCCTCGCCCTCTTGCCCCC
CGGAGCCGCGAGCACCCAAGTGTGCACCGGCACAGACATGAAGCTGCGGCTCCCTGCCAGTCCCGAGACC
CACCTGGACATGCTCCGCCACCTCTACCAGGGCTGCCAGGTGGTGCAGGGAAACCTGGAACTCACCTACC
TGCCCACCAATGCCAGCCTGTCCTTCCTGCAGGATATCCAGGAGGTGCAGGGCTACGTGCTCATCGCTCA
CAACCAAGTGAGGCAGGTCCCACTGCAGAGGCTGCGGATTGTGCGAGGCACCCAGCTCTTTGAGGACAAC
TATGCCCTGGCCGTGCTAGACAATGGAGACCCGCTGAACAATACCACCCCTGTCACAGGGGCCTCCCCAG
GAGGCCTGCGGGAGCTGCAGCTTCGAAGCCTCACAGAGATCTTGAAAGGAGGGGTCTTGATCCAGCGGAA
CCCCCAGCTCTGCTACCAGGACACGATTTTGTGGAAGGACATCTTCCACAAGAACAACCAGCTGGCTCTC
ACACTGATAGACACCAACCGCTCTCGGGCCTGCCACCCCTGTTCTCCGATGTGTAAGGGCTCCCGCTGCT
GGGGAGAGAGTTCTGAGGATTGTCAGAGCCTGACGCGCACTGTCTGTGCCGGTGGCTGTGCCCGCTGCAA
GGGGCCACTGCCCACTGACTGCTGCCATGAGCAGTGTGCTGCCGGCTGCACGGGCCCCAAGCACTCTGAC
TGCCTGGCCTGCCTCCACTTCAACCACAGTGGCATCTGTGAGCTGCACTGCCCAGCCCTGGTCACCTACA
ACACAGACACGTTTGAGTCCATGCCCAATCCCGAGGGCCGGTATACATTCGGCGCCAGCTGTGTGACTGC
CTGTCCCTACAACTACCTTTCTACGGACGTGGGATCCTGCACCCTCGTCTGCCCCCTGCACAACCAAGAG
GTGACAGCAGAGGATGGAACACAGCGGTGTGAGAAGTGCAGCAAGCCCTGTGCCCGAGTGTGCTATGGTC
TGGGCATGGAGCACTTGCGAGAGGTGAGGGCAGTTACCAGTGCCAATATCCAGGAGTTTGTTGGCTGCAA
GAAGATCTTTGGGAGCCTGGCATTTCTGCCGGAGAGCTTTGATGGGGACCCAGCCTCCAACACTGCCCCG
CTCCAGCCAGAGCAGCTCCAAGTGTTTGAGACTCTGGAAGAGATCACAGGTTACCTATACATCTCAGCAT
GGCCGGACAGCCTGCCTGACCTCAGCGTCTTCCAGAACCTGCAAGTAATCCGGGGACGAATTCTGCACAA
TGGCACCTACTCGCTGACCCTGCAAGGGCTGGGCATCAGCTGGCTGGGGCTGCGCTCACTGAGGGAACTG
GGCAGTGGACTGGCCCTCATCCACCATAACACCCACCTCTGCTTCGTGCACACGGTGCCCTGGGACCAGC
TCTTTCGGAACCCGCACCAAGCTCTGCTCCACACTGCCAACCGGCCAGAGGACGAGTGTGTGGGCGAGGG
CCTGGCCTGCCACCAGCTGTGCGCCCGAGGGCACTGCTGGGGTCCAGGGCCCACCCAGTGTGTCAACTGC
AGCCAGTTCCTTCGGGGCCAGGAGTGCGTGGAGGAATGCCGAGTACTGCAGGGGCTCCCCAGGGAGTATG
TGAATGCCAGGCACTGTTTGCCGTGCCACCCTGAGTGTCAGCCCCAGAATGGCTCAGTGACCTGTTTTGG
ACCGGAGGCTGACCAGTGTGTGGCCTGTGCCCACTATAAGGACCCTCCCTTCTGCGTGGCCCGCTGCCCC
AGCGGTGTGAAACCTGACCTCTCCTACATGCCCATCTGGAAGTTTCCAGATGAGGAGGGCGCATGCCAGC
CTTGCCCCATCAACTGCACCCACTCCTGTGTGGACCTGGATGACAAGGGCTGCCCCGCCGAGCAGAGAGC
CAGCCCTCTGACGTCCATCATCTCTGCGGTGGTTGGCATTCTGCTGGTCGTGGTCTTGGGGGTGGTCTTT
GGGATCCTCATCAAGCGACGGCAGCAGAAGATCCGGAAGTACACGATGCGGAGACTGCTGCAGGAAACGG
AGCTGGTGGAGCCGCTGACACCTAGCGGAGCGATGCCCAACCAGGCGCAGATGCGGATCCTGAAAGAGAC
GGAGCTGAGGAAGGTGAAGGTGCTTGGATCTGGCGCTTTTGGCACAGTCTACAAGGGCATCTGGATCCCT
GATGGGGAGAATGTGAAAATTCCAGTGGCCATCAAAGTGTTGAGGGAAAACACATCCCCCAAAGCCAACA
AAGAAATCTTAGACGAAGCATACGTGATGGCTGGTGTGGGCTCCCCATATGTCTCCCGCCTTCTGGGCAT
CTGCCTGACATCCACGGTGCAGCTGGTGACACAGCTTATGCCCTATGGCTGCCTCTTAGACCATGTCCGG
GAAAACCGCGGACGCCTGGGCTCCCAGGACCTGCTGAACTGGTGTATGCAGATTGCCAAGGGGATGAGCT
ACCTGGAGGATGTGCGGCTCGTACACAGGGACTTGGCCGCTCGGAACGTGCTGGTCAAGAGTCCCAACCA
TGTCAAAATTACAGACTTCGGGCTGGCTCGGCTGCTGGACATTGACGAGACAGAGTACCATGCAGATGGG
GGCAAGGTGCCCATCAAGTGGATGGCGCTGGAGTCCATTCTCCGCCGGCGGTTCACCCACCAGAGTGATG
TGTGGAGTTATGGTGTGACTGTGTGGGAGCTGATGACTTTTGGGGCCAAACCTTACGATGGGATCCCAGC
CCGGGAGATCCCTGACCTGCTGGAAAAGGGGGAGCGGCTGCCCCAGCCCCCCATCTGCACCATTGATGTC
TACATGATCATGGTCAAATGTTGGATGATTGACTCTGAATGTCGGCCAAGATTCCGGGAGTTGGTGTCTG
AATTCTCCCGCATGGCCAGGGACCCCCAGCGCTTTGTGGTCATCCAGAATGAGGACTTGGGCCCAGCCAG
TCCCTTGGACAGCACCTTCTACCGCTCACTGCTGGAGGACGATGACATGGGGGACCTGGTGGATGCTGAG
GAGTATCTGGTACCCCAGCAGGGCTTCTTCTGTCCAGACCCTGCCCCGGGCGCTGGGGGCATGGTCCACC
ACAGGCACCGCAGCTCATCTACCAGGAGTGGCGGTGGGGACCTGACACTAGGGCTGGAGCCCTCTGAAGA
GGAGGCCCCCAGGTCTCCACTGGCACCCTCCGAAGGGGCTGGCTCCGATGTATTTGATGGTGACCTGGGA
ATGGGGGCAGCCAAGGGGCTGCAAAGCCTCCCCACACATGACCCCAGCCCTCTACAGCGGTACAGTGAGG
ACCCCACAGTACCCCTGCCCTCTGAGACTGATGGCTACGTTGCCCCCCTGACCTGCAGCCCCCAGCCTGA
ATATGTGAACCAGCCAGATGTTCGGCCCCAGCCCCCTTCGCCCCGAGAGGGCCCTCTGCCTGCTGCCCGA
CCTGCTGGTGCCACTCTGGAAAGGCCCAAGACTCTCTCCCCAGGGAAGAATGGGGTCGTCAAAGACGTTT
TTGCCTTTGGGGGTGCCGTGGAGAACCCCGAGTACTTGACACCCCAGGGAGGAGCTGCCCCTCAGCCCCA
CCCTCCTCCTGCCTTCAGCCCAGCCTTCGACAACCTCTATTACTGGGACCAGGACCCACCAGAGCGGGGG
GCTCCACCCAGCACCTTCAAAGGGACACCTACGGCAGAGAACCCAGAGTACCTGGGTCTGGACGTGCCAG
TGTAGAACCCAGCTTTCTTGTACAAAGTGGTGATATCCAATTAACCCTCACTAAAGGAGTAAGAATGTAA
TATGATGATAGCCCTATAGTGAGTCGTATTACCACCCAACTTTTCTATACAAAGTGGTTGATATCCAGCA
CAGTGGCGGCCGCTCGAGTCTAGAGGGCCCGCGGTTCGAAGGTAAGCCTATCCCTAACCCTCTCCTCGGT
CTCGATTCTACGCGTACCGGTTAGTAATGAGATCCCTCCCCCCCCCNTAACGTTACTGGCCGAAGCCGCT
TGGAATAAGGCCGGTGTGCGTTTGTCTATATGTTATTTTCCACCATATTGCCGTCTTTTGGCAATGTGAG
GGCCCGGAAACCTGGCCCTGTCTTCTTGACGAGCATTCCTAGGGGTCTTTCCCCTCTCGCCAAAGGAATG
CAAGGTCTGTTGAATGTCGTGAAGGAAGCAGTTCCTCTGGAAGCTTCTTGAAGACAAACAACGTCTGTAG
CGACCCTTTGCAGGCAGCGGAACCCCCCACCTGGCGACAGGTGCCTCTGCGGCCAAAAGCCACGTGTATA
AGATACACCTGCAAAGGCGGCACAACCCCAGTGCCACGTTGTGAGTTGGATAGTTGTGGAAAGAGTCAAA
TGGCTCTCCTCAAGCGTATTCAACAAGGGGCTGAAGGATGCCCAGAAGGTACCCCATTGTATGGGATCTG
ATCTGGGGCCTCGGTGCACATGCTTTACATGTGTTTAGTCGAGGTTAAAAAAACGTCTAGGCCCCCCGAA
CCACGGGGACGTGGTTTTCCTTTGAAAAACACGATGATAATATGGCCACACATATGACCGAGTACAAGCC
CACGGTGCGCCTCGCCACCCGCGACGACGTCCCCAGGGCCGTACGCACCCTCGCCGCCGCGTTCGCCGAC
TACCCCGCCACGCGCCACACCGTCGATCCGGACCGCCACATCGAGCGGGTCACCGAGCTGCAAGAACTCT
TCCTCACGCGCGTCGGGCTCGACATCGGCAAGGTGTGGGTCGCGGACGACGGCGCCGCGGTGGCGGTCTG
GACCACGCCGGAGAGCGTCGAAGCGGGGGCGGTGTTCGCCGAGATCGGCCCGCGCATGGCCGAGTTGAGC
GGTTCCCGGCTGGCCGCGCAGCAACAGATGGAAGGCCTCCTGGCGCCGCACCGGCCCAAGGAGCCCGCGT
GGTTCCTGGCCACCGTCGGCGTCTCGCCCGACCACCAGGGCAAGGGTCTGGGCAGCGCCGTCGTGCTCCC
CGGAGTGGAGGCGGCCGAGCGCGCCGGGGTGCCCGCCTTCCTGGAGACCTCCGCGCCCCGCAACCTCCCC
TTCTACGAGCGGCTCGGCTTCACCGTCACCGCCGACGTCGAGGTGCCCGAAGGACCGCGCACCTGGTGCA
TGACCCGCAAGCCCGGTGCCTAAATCGATAGATCCTAATCAACCTCTGGATTACAAAATTTGTGAAAGAT
TGACTGGTATTCTTAACTATGTTGCTCCTTTTACGCTATGTGGATACGCTGCTTTAATGCCTTTGTATCA
TGCTATTGCTTCCCGTATGGCTTTCATTTTCTCCTCCTTGTATAAATCCTGGTTGCTGTCTCTTTATGAG
GAGTTGTGGCCCGTTGTCAGGCAACGTGGCGTGGTGTGCACTGTGTTTGCTGACGCAACCCCCACTGGTT
GGGGCATTGCCACCACCTGTCAGCTCCTTTCCGGGACTTTCGCTTTCCCCCTCCCTATTGCCACGGCGGA
ACTCATCGCCGCCTGCCTTGCCCGCTGCTGGACAGGGGCTCGGCTGTTGGGCACTGACAATTCCGTGGTG
TTGTCGGGGAAATCATCGTCCTTTCCTTGGCTGCTCGCCTGTGTTGCCACCTGGATTCTGCGCGGGACGT
CCTTCTGCTACGTCCCTTCGGCCCTCAATCCAGCGGACCTTCCTTCCCGCGGCCTGCTGCCGGCTCTGCG
GCCTCTTCCGCGTCTTCGCCTTCGCCCTCAGACGAGTCGGATCTCCCTTTGGGCCGCCTCCCCGCCTGAG
ATCCTTTAAGACCAATGACTTACAAGGCAGCTGTAGATCTTAGCCACTTTTTAAAAGAAAAGGGGGGACT
GGAAGGGCTAATTCACTCCCAACGAAGACAAGATCTGCTTTTTGCTTGTACTGGGTCTCTCTGGTTAGAC
CAGATCTGAGCCTGGGAGCTCTCTGGCTAACTAGGGAACCCACTGCTTAAGCCTCAATAAAGCTTGCCTT
GAGTGCTTCAAGTAGTGTGTGCCCGTCTGTTGTGTGACTCTGGTAACTAGAGATCCCTCAGACCCTTTTA
GTCAGTGTGGAAAATCTCTAGCAGTAGTAGTTCATGTCATCTTATTATTCAGTATTTATAACTTGCAAAG
AAATGAATATCAGAGAGTGAGAGGCCCGGGTTAATTAAGGAAAGGGCTAGATCATTCTTGAAGACGAAAG
GGCCTCGTGATACGCCTATTTTTATAGGTTAATGTCATGATAATAATGGTTTCTTAGACGTCAGGTGGCA
CTTTTCGGGGAAATGTGCGCGGAACCCCTATTTGTTTATTTTTCTAAATACATTCAAATATGTATCCGCT
CATGAGACAATAACCCTGATAAATGCTTCAATAATATTGAAAAAGGAAGAGTATGAGTATTCAACATTTC
CGTGTCGCCCTTATTCCCTTTTTTGCGGCATTTTGCCTTCCTGTTTTTGCTCACCCAGAAACGCTGGTGA
AAGTAAAAGATGCTGAAGATCAGTTGGGTGCACGAGTGGGTTACATCGAACTGGATCTCAACAGCGGTAA
GATCCTTGAGAGTTTTCGCCCCGAAGAACGTTTTCCAATGATGAGCACTTTTAAAGTTCTGCTATGTGGC
GCGGTATTATCCCGTGTTGACGCCGGGCAAGAGCAACTCGGTCGCCGCATACACTATTCTCAGAATGACT
TGGTTGAGTACTCACCAGTCACAGAAAAGCATCTTACGGATGGCATGACAGTAAGAGAATTATGCAGTGC
TGCCATAACCATGAGTGATAACACTGCGGCCAACTTACTTCTGACAACGATCGGAGGACCGAAGGAGCTA
ACCGCTTTTTTGCACAACATGGGGGATCATGTAACTCGCCTTGATCGTTGGGAACCGGAGCTGAATGAAG
CCATACCAAACGACGAGCGTGACACCACGATGCCTGTAGCAATGGCAACAACGTTGCGCAAACTATTAAC
TGGCGAACTACTTACTCTAGCTTCCCGGCAACAATTAATAGACTGGATGGAGGCGGATAAAGTTGCAGGA
CCACTTCTGCGCTCGGCCCTTCCGGCTGGCTGGTTTATTGCTGATAAATCTGGAGCCGGTGAGCGTGGGT
CTCGCGGTATCATTGCAGCACTGGGGCCAGATGGTAAGCCCTCCCGTATCGTAGTTATCTACACGACGGG
GAGTCAGGCAACTATGGATGAACGAAATAGACAGATCGCTGAGATAGGTGCCTCACTGATTAAGCATTGG
TAACTGTCAGACCAAGTTTACTCATATATACTTTAGATTGATTTAAAACTTCATTTTTAATTTAAAAGGA
TCTAGGTGAAGATCCTTTTTGATAATCTCATGACCAAAATCCCTTAACGTGAGTTTTCGTTCCACTGAGC
GTCAGACCCCGTAGAAAAGATCAAAGGATCTTCTTGAGATCCTTTTTTTCTGCGCGTAATCTGCTGCTTG
CAAACAAAAAAACCACCGCTACCAGCGGTGGTTTGTTTGCCGGATCAAGAGCTACCAACTCTTTTTCCGA
AGGTAACTGGCTTCAGCAGAGCGCAGATACCAAATACTGTTCTTCTAGTGTAGCCGTAGTTAGGCCACCA
CTTCAAGAACTCTGTAGCACCGCCTACATACCTCGCTCTGCTAATCCTGTTACCAGTGGCTGCTGCCAGT
GGCGATAAGTCGTGTCTTACCGGGTTGGACTCAAGACGATAGTTACCGGATAAGGCGCAGCGGTCGGGCT
GAACGGGGGGTTCGTGCACACAGCCCAGCTTGGAGCGAACGACCTACACCGAACTGAGATACCTACAGCG
TGAGCTATGAGAAAGCGCCACGCTTCCCGAAGGGAGAAAGGCGGACAGGTATCCGGTAAGCGGCAGGGTC
GGAACAGGAGAGCGCACGAGGGAGCTTCCAGGGGGAAACGCCTGGTATCTTTATAGTCCTGTCGGGTTTC
GCCACCTCTGACTTGAGCGTCGATTTTTGTGATGCTCGTCAGGGGGGCGGAGCCTATGGAAAAACGCCAG
CAACGCGGCCTTTTTACGGTTCCTGGCCTTTTGCTGGCCTTTTGCTCACATGTTCTTTCCTGCGTTATCC
CCTGATTCTGTGGATAACCGTATTACCGCCTTTGAGTGAGCTGATACCGCTCGCCGCAGCCGAACGACCG
AGCGCAGCGAGTCAGTGAGCGAGGAAGCGGAAGAGCGCCCAATACGCAAACCGCCTCTCCCCGCGCGTTG
GCCGATTCATTAATGCAGCAAGCTCATGGCTGACTAATTTTTTTTATTTATGCAGAGGCCGAGGCCGCCT
CGGCCTCTGAGCTATTCCAGAAGTAGTGAGGAGGCTTTTTTGGAGGCCTAGGCTTTTGCAAAAAGCTCCC
CGTGGCACGACAGGTTTCCCGACTGGAAAGCGGGCAGTGAGCGCAACGCAATTAATGTGAGTTAGCTCAC
TCATTAGGCACCCCAGGCTTTACACTTTATGCTTCCGGCTCGTATGTTGTGTGGAATTGTGAGCGGATAA
CAATTTCACACAGGAAACAGCTATGACATGATTACGAATTTCACAAATAAAGCATTTTTTTCACTGCATT
CTAGTTGTGGTTTGTCCAAACTCATCAATGTATCTTATCATGTCTGGATCAACTGGATAACTCAAGCTAA
CCAAAATCATCCCAAACTTCCCACCCCATACCCTATTACCACTGCCAATTACCTGTGGTTTCATTTACTC
TAAACCTGTGATTCCTCTGAATTATTTTCATTTTAAAGAAATTGTATTTGTTAAATATGTACTACAAACT
TAGTAGT
