>Addgene plasmid #116324 | pHAGE-ERBB2-A440T | depositor partial sequence | sequence record 219198 | insert
ATGGAGCTGGCGGCCTTGTGCCGCTGGGGGCTCCTCCTCGCCCTCTTGCCCCCCGGAGCCGCGAGCACCC
AAGTGTGCACCGGCACAGACATGAAGCTGCGGCTCCCTGCCAGTCCCGAGACCCACCTGGACATGCTCCG
CCACCTCTACCAGGGCTGCCAGGTGGTGCAGGGAAACCTGGAACTCACCTACCTGCCCACCAATGCCAGC
CTGTCCTTCCTGCAGGATATCCAGGAGGTGCAGGGCTACGTGCTCATCGCTCACAACCAAGTGAGGCAGG
TCCCACTGCAGAGGCTGCGGATTGTGCGAGGCACCCAGCTCTTTGAGGACAACTATGCCCTGGCCGTGCT
AGACAATGGAGACCCGCTGAACAATACCACCCCTGTCACAGGGGCCTCCCCAGGAGGCCTGCGGGAGCTG
CAGCTTCGAAGCCTCACAGAGATCTTGAAAGGAGGGGTCTTGATCCAGCGGAACCCCCAGCTCTGCTACC
AGGACACGATTTTGTGGAAGGACATCTTCCACAAGAACAACCAGCTGGCTCTCACACTGATAGACACCAA
CCGCTCTCGGGCCTGCCACCCCTGTTCTCCGATGTGTAAGGGCTCCCGCTGCTGGGGAGAGAGTTCTGAG
GATTGTCAGAGCCTGACGCGCACTGTCTGTGCCGGTGGCTGTGCCCGCTGCAAGGGGCCACTGCCCACTG
ACTGCTGCCATGAGCAGTGTGCTGCCGGCTGCACGGGCCCCAAGCACTCTGACTGCCTGGCCTGCCTCCA
CTTCAACCACAGTGGCATCTGTGAGCTGCACTGCCCAGCCCTGGTCACCTACAACACAGACACGTTTGAG
TCCATGCCCAATCCCGAGGGCCGGTATACATTCGGCGCCAGCTGTGTGACTGCCTGTCCCTACAACTACC
TTTCTACGGACGTGGGATCCTGCACCCTCGTCTGCCCCCTGCACAACCAAGAGGTGACAGCAGAGGATGG
AACACAGCGGTGTGAGAAGTGCAGCAAGCCCTGTGCCCGAGTGTGCTATGGTCTGGGCATGGAGCACTTG
CGAGAGGTGAGGGCAGTTACCAGTGCCAATATCCAGGAGTTTGCTGGCTGCAAGAAGATCTTTGGGAGCC
TGGCATTTCTGCCGGAGAGCTTTGATGGGGACCCAGCCTCCAACACTGCCCCGCTCCAGCCAGAGCAGCT
CCAAGTGTTTGAGACTCTGGAAGAGATCACAGGTTACCTATACATCTCAGCATGGCCGGACAGCCTGCCT
GACCTCAGCGTCTTCCAGAACCTGCAAGTAATCCGGGGACGAATTCTGCACAATGGCACCTACTCGCTGA
CCCTGCAAGGGCTGGGCATCAGCTGGCTGGGGCTGCGCTCACTGAGGGAACTGGGCAGTGGACTGGCCCT
CATCCACCATAACACCCACCTCTGCTTCGTGCACACGGTGCCCTGGGACCAGCTCTTTCGGAACCCGCAC
CAAGCTCTGCTCCACACTGCCAACCGGCCAGAGGACGAGTGTGTGGGCGAGGGCCTGGCCTGCCACCAGC
TGTGCGCCCGAGGGCACTGCTGGGGTCCAGGGCCCACCCAGTGTGTCAACTGCAGCCAGTTCCTTCGGGG
CCAGGAGTGCGTGGAGGAATGCCGAGTACTGCAGGGGCTCCCCAGGGAGTATGTGAATGCCAGGCACTGT
TTGCCGTGCCACCCTGAGTGTCAGCCCCAGAATGGCTCAGTGACCTGTTTTGGACCGGAGGCTGACCAGT
GTGTGGCCTGTGCCCACTATAAGGACCCTCCCTTCTGCGTGGCCCGCTGCCCCAGCGGTGTGAAACCTGA
CCTCTCCTACATGCCCATCTGGAAGTTTCCAGATGAGGAGGGCGCATGCCAGCCTTGCCCCATCAACTGC
ACCCACTCCTGTGTGGACCTGGATGACAAGGGCTGCCCCGCCGAGCAGAGAGCCAGCCCTCTGACGTCCA
TCATCTCTGCGGTGGTTGGCATTCTGCTGGTCGTGGTCTTGGGGGTGGTCTTTGGGATCCTCATCAAGCG
ACGGCAGCAGAAGATCCGGAAGTACACGATGCGGAGACTGCTGCAGGAAACGGAGCTGGTGGAGCCGCTG
ACACCTAGCGGAGCGATGCCCAACCAGGCGCAGATGCGGATCCTGAAAGAGACGGAGCTGAGGAAGGTGA
AGGTGCTTGGATCTGGCGCTTTTGGCACAGTCTACAAGGGCATCTGGATCCCTGATGGGGAGAATGTGAA
AATTCCAGTGGCCATCAAAGTGTTGAGGGAAAACACATCCCCCAAAGCCAACAAAGAAATCTTAGACGAA
GCATACGTGATGGCTGGTGTGGGCTCCCCATATGTCTCCCGCCTTCTGGGCATCTGCCTGACATCCACGG
TGCAGCTGGTGACACAGCTTATGCCCTATGGCTGCCTCTTAGACCATGTCCGGGAAAACCGCGGACGCCT
GGGCTCCCAGGACCTGCTGAACTGGTGTATGCAGATTGCCAAGGGGATGAGCTACCTGGAGGATGTGCGG
CTCGTACACAGGGACTTGGCCGCTCGGAACGTGCTGGTCAAGAGTCCCAACCATGTCAAAATTACAGACT
TCGGGCTGGCTCGGCTGCTGGACATTGACGAGACAGAGTACCATGCAGATGGGGGCAAGGTGCCCATCAA
GTGGATGGCGCTGGAGTCCATTCTCCGCCGGCGGTTCACCCACCAGAGTGATGTGTGGAGTTATGGTGTG
ACTGTGTGGGAGCTGATGACTTTTGGGGCCAAACCTTACGATGGGATCCCAGCCCGGGAGATCCCTGACC
TGCTGGAAAAGGGGGAGCGGCTGCCCCAGCCCCCCATCTGCACCATTGATGTCTACATGATCATGGTCAA
ATGTTGGATGATTGACTCTGAATGTCGGCCAAGATTCCGGGAGTTGGTGTCTGAATTCTCCCGCATGGCC
AGGGACCCCCAGCGCTTTGTGGTCATCCAGAATGAGGACTTGGGCCCAGCCAGTCCCTTGGACAGCACCT
TCTACCGCTCACTGCTGGAGGACGATGACATGGGGGACCTGGTGGATGCTGAGGAGTATCTGGTACCCCA
GCAGGGCTTCTTCTGTCCAGACCCTGCCCCGGGCGCTGGGGGCATGGTCCACCACAGGCACCGCAGCTCA
TCTACCAGGAGTGGCGGTGGGGACCTGACACTAGGGCTGGAGCCCTCTGAAGAGGAGGCCCCCAGGTCTC
CACTGGCACCCTCCGAAGGGGCTGGCTCCGATGTATTTGATGGTGACCTGGGAATGGGGGCAGCCAAGGG
GCTGCAAAGCCTCCCCACACATGACCCCAGCCCTCTACAGCGGTACAGTGAGGACCCCACAGTACCCCTG
CCCTCTGAGACTGATGGCTACGTTGCCCCCCTGACCTGCAGCCCCCAGCCTGAATATGTGAACCAGCCAG
ATGTTCGGCCCCAGCCCCCTTCGCCCCGAGAGGGCCCTCTGCCTGCTGCCCGACCTGCTGGTGCCACTCT
GGAAAGGCCCAAGACTCTCTCCCCAGGGAAGAATGGGGTCGTCAAAGACGTTTTTGCCTTTGGGGGTGCC
GTGGAGAACCCCGAGTACTTGACACCCCAGGGAGGAGCTGCCCCTCAGCCCCACCCTCCTCCTGCCTTCA
GCCCAGCCTTCGACAACCTCTATTACTGGGACCAGGACCCACCAGAGCGGGGGGCTCCACCCAGCACCTT
CAAAGGGACACCTACGGCAGAGAACCCAGAGTACCTGGGTCTGGACGTGCCAGTGTGA
